Addgene plasmid #82422: pMCh-1476
Purpose: Plasmid for expression of NHA-tagged N-terminal region of Nematostella vectensis GW182 (aa 1-1158) in mammalian cells
Depositing lab: Marina Chekulaeva. Depositing organization: Max-Delbrueck-Centrum fuer Molekulare Medizin (MDC). Publication: Conservation of miRNA-mediated silencing mechanisms across 600 million years of animal evolution. Mauri M, Kirchner M, Aharoni R, Ciolli Mattioli C, van den Bruck D, Gutkovitch N, Modepalli V, Selbach M, Moran Y, Chekulaeva M. Nucleic Acids Res. 2016 Sep 6. pii: gkw792. 10.1093/nar/gkw792 PubMed 27604873.
Backbone
  Vector backbone: pCiNeo
  Backbone size w/o insert (bp): 5557
  Total vector size (bp): 9043
  Vector type: Mammalian Expression
Growth in bacteria
  Bacterial resistance: Ampicillin, 100 μg/mL
  Growth temperature: 37°C
  Growth strain: DH5alpha
  Copy number: High Copy
Gene/Insert
  Gene/Insert name: nvGW182 NED
  Species: Nematostella vectensis
  Insert size (bp): 3486
  Mutation: deleted amino acids 1159-1698 from nvGW182
  Promoter: CMV
  Tag / fusion protein: NHA (N terminal on backbone)
  Cloning method: Restriction Enzyme; 5′ cloning site SbfI (not destroyed); 3′ cloning site NotI (not destroyed)
  Sequencing primers: 5′ CACAGGTGTCCACTCCCAGTTC; 3′ ACTGCATTCTAGTTGTGGTTTGTCC
Terms and licenses: Academic/Nonprofit Terms; Industry Terms: Not Available to Industry
How to cite: pMCh-1476 was a gift from Marina Chekulaeva (Addgene plasmid # 82422 ; http://n2t.net/addgene:82422 ; RRID:Addgene_82422)
