[The description below was written by a language model from this plasmid's Addgene catalogue record and pLannotate feature annotations shown in this document.]
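Description:
pMCh-1476 is a 9,043 bp mammalian expression plasmid built on the pCiNeo backbone that produces the N-terminal region of the GW182 protein from the sea anemone Nematostella vectensis (nvGW182 NED, amino acids 1–1158, with residues 1159–1698 deleted). It is propagated in E. coli as a high-copy plasmid through a ColE1/pUC-type origin and selected with ampicillin via the β-lactamase gene. An f1 origin is also present. For selection in mammalian cells the backbone carries a neomycin phosphotransferase cassette driven by the SV40 enhancer/early promoter and ended by a synthetic poly(A) signal.

Expression of the insert is driven by the human CMV immediate-early enhancer and promoter, followed by a chimeric β-globin/immunoglobulin intron that generally improves mRNA processing and expression, and is terminated by the SV40 poly(A) signal. A T7 promoter sits just upstream of the coding region and a T3 promoter fragment lies downstream. The backbone supplies the N-terminal "NHA" tag. In the feature table this corresponds to a short fragment of the bacteriophage lambda N protein followed by an HA epitope, fused in frame to the roughly 3.5 kb insert cloned between SbfI and NotI sites. The lambda N peptide is the standard RNA-binding element for tethering a protein to reporter mRNAs bearing boxB hairpins, while HA allows immunodetection, although the record does not explicitly state a tethering use. The short annotated "DNAJB3" match inside the insert region is most likely a spurious similarity hit rather than a real component. The associated study concerns conservation of miRNA-mediated silencing across animals, which fits use of this construct to test the function of the GW182 N-terminal domain in mammalian cells.
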