Features (pLannotate 1.2.2; 21 found; start..end, strand, type, name):
    141..518     +  enhancer       CMV enhancer: human cytomegalovirus immediate early enhancer
    519..730     +  promoter       CMV promoter: human cytomegalovirus (CMV) immediate early promoter
    891..1023    +  intron         chimeric intron: chimera between introns from human β-globin and immunoglobulin heavy chain genes
   1068..1086    +  promoter       T7 promoter: promoter for bacteriophage T7 RNA polymerase
   1096..1161    +  CDS            N (fragment): REGN_LAMBD - Experimental evidence at protein level: Swiss-Prot protein existence level 1. Plays a role as a transcriptional antitermination factor that allows the virus to initiate its lytic phase. Activates expression of the delayed viral early genes by modifying host RNA polymerase (RNAP) into a form that is resistant to termination signals. This antitermination function requires the host NusA protein which serves to stabilize the interaction between antitermination protein N and host RNA polymerase. From Escherichia phage lambda (Bacteriophage lambda).
   1189..1215    +  CDS            3xHA (fragment): three tandem HA epitope tags
   1279..1404    +  CDS            DNAJB3 (fragment): DNJB3_HUMAN - Also known as HCG3. Experimental evidence at protein level: Swiss-Prot protein existence level 1. May operate as a co-chaperone of the male germ cell- and haploid stage-specific Hsp70 proteins. From Homo sapiens (Human).
   4713..4730    -  promoter       T3 promoter (fragment): promoter for bacteriophage T3 RNA polymerase
   4748..4869    -  polyA_signal   SV40 poly(A) signal: SV40 polyadenylation signal
   4892..4960    -  CDS            large T antigen (fragment): large T antigen from SV40 (simian virus 40)
   4984..5051    +  CDS            lacZα (fragment): LacZα fragment of β-galactosidase; lacZ fragment
   5055..5483    +  rep_origin     f1 ori (sequence partly withheld): f1 bacteriophage origin of replication; arrow indicates direction of (+) strand synthesis
   5511..5562    -  misc_feature   bom (fragment): basis of mobility region from pBR322
   5627..5984    +  promoter       SV40 promoter: SV40 enhancer and early promoter
   6035..6826    +  CDS            neo: KKA2_KLEPN - Also known as kan, nptII. Experimental evidence at protein level: Swiss-Prot protein existence level 1. Resistance to kanamycin, neomycin, paromomycin, ribostamycin, butirosin and gentamicin B. From Klebsiella pneumoniae.
   6893..6941    +  polyA_signal   poly(A) signal: synthetic polyadenylation signal
   6961..7015    -  misc_feature   bom (fragment): basis of mobility region from pBR322
   7117..7152    -  CDS            rop (fragment): Rop protein, which maintains plasmids at low copy number; rop
   7247..7351    +  promoter       AmpR promoter: bla
   7352..8212    +  CDS            AmpR: β-lactamase; bla; confers resistance to ampicillin, carbenicillin, and related antibiotics
   8383..8971    +  rep_origin     ori: high-copy-number ColE1/pMB1/pBR322/pUC origin of replication
>Addgene plasmid #82422 | pMCh-1476 | depositor full sequence | sequence record 156258 | pMCh-1476 sequence 9043 bps
TTCAATATTGGCCATTAGCCATATTATTCATTGGTTATATAGCATAAATCAATATTGGCTATTGGCCATT
GCATACGTTGTATCTATATCATAATATGTACATTTATATTGGCTCATGTCCAATATGACCGCCATGTTGG
CATTGATTATTGACTAGTTATTAATAGTAATCAATTACGGGGTCATTAGTTCATAGCCCATATATGGAGT
TCCGCGTTACATAACTTACGGTAAATGGCCCGCCTGGCTGACCGCCCAACGACCCCCGCCCATTGACGTC
AATAATGACGTATGTTCCCATAGTAACGCCAATAGGGACTTTCCATTGACGTCAATGGGTGGAGTATTTA
CGGTAAACTGCCCACTTGGCAGTACATCAAGTGTATCATATGCCAAGTCCGCCCCCTATTGACGTCAATG
ACGGTAAATGGCCCGCCTGGCATTATGCCCAGTACATGACCTTACGGGACTTTCCTACTTGGCAGTACAT
CTACGTATTAGTCATCGCTATTACCATGGTGATGCGGTTTTGGCAGTACACCAATGGGCGTGGATAGCGG
TTTGACTCACGGGGATTTCCAAGTCTCCACCCCATTGACGTCAATGGGAGTTTGTTTTGGCACCAAAATC
AACGGGACTTTCCAAAATGTCGTAACAACTGCGATCGCCCGCCCCGTTGACGCAAATGGGCGGTAGGCGT
GTACGGTGGGAGGTCTATATAAGCAGAGCTCGTTTAGTGAACCGTCAGATCACTAGAAGCTTTATTGCGG
TAGTTTATCACAGTTAAATTGCTAACGCAGTCAGTGCTTCTGACACAACAGTCTCGAACTTAAGCTGCAG
TGACTCTCTTAAGGTAGCCTTGCAGAAGTTGGTCGTGAGGCACTGGGCAGGTAAGTATCAAGGTTACAAG
ACAGGTTTAAGGAGACCAATAGAAACTGGGCTTGTCGAGACAGAGAAGACTCTTGCGTTTCTGATAGGCA
CCTATTGGTCTTACTGACATCCACTTTGCCTTTCTCTCCACAGGTGTCCACTCCCAGTTCAATTACAGCT
CTTAAGGCTAGAGTACTTAATACGACTCACTATAGGCTAGCCACCATGGACGCACAAACACGACGACGTG
AGCGTCGCGCTGAGAAACAAGCTCAATGGAAAGCTGCAAACGGTGGATCTCCTCCAAGCTTGATGGCTTA
CCCATACGATGTTCCAGATTACGCTCCTGCAGGCATGCCTAAGGATGACAAGAAGGAATTCCTCAAGTCA
TTGGGCGTTGACACCCTGTCCTCTGAAAACGACATCAAGAGAGCCTATAAGAAAATAGCACTCCAGTGTC
ACCCTGATAAGAACCCCAGCGACACGTCCGCCAGAAAACAATTCGAGGAGGTCTCTAAAGCATTCGAGTA
CCTCGTCCACGACGGGATCAATGACAGCCTGAAAGATTACGATAAGGTTTTCTTTGATTTCCTCCGGGAC
ATATTGTTCGGCAGCGATGGTGCTTCAGACTTCTTTACCTATTTTTGTGGTTCCAAGCAGCACAGCTGTA
TCTCCACAGACACCGACCCTGATTTTAGATATCAGGATGACGACGAGGAGGAGGACATTGATGGGGAACA
GGAGCTGGAAAGCCTCCTGGAGATCGTCAAGAACCGCCGGAAGCGCGGGAAGCCCGTACCCGATGAGTTT
CACGAGGAGAAACTGCAGGAGCTGAAGACTCGACTGTCTCAGCACAAAGAGGACATGAAAAAGGATGGGA
GCAAGAAACAGGCTGTTAAGAAGGGGAAAGCTGTCAGCGTCCCTGTGGCAAAACCCAAGCCAAAGAGCAA
AAAGCAGCTCCTTGCTGAACAACGGCGGCGGGCTAAAGAAATGGAGCAGATAGCCATGGAACTGGAGGAG
AAAAGAAAAGAAGAAGAAGAAAAGGAGAAGCAACGCAAACAGCTGGAAGTAGAGAAACAGAAACGCCTTG
AGGAGGAGCGCATCAGGTCACAGAACGAGGAGCGAAAACGGCGGGAGCGAGAGCAAAAAGAACGGGAGAA
GCAGCAGAAACTGGATATGGAGAAAGAGGAGCGCCGCCGGCGCCAGCAGGAGGAGGAGAAGAAAAGACGA
GAGGAGGAAGAGAAGAGAAAAAAAGTCGAGAAAGAGAAGCAGGAAAGGGAGAAGGCCGCAAAAAAAGCTG
CCCTCCAGGCTGCGAAGGAGAAAGAAGAACAGGCGAAGGCTGCATCTAAAAATCAGAATATTAAAAGACA
GCAGCAACAACAGCGAACTGATCAACAGCAGTATCCTAGGGAAATACCTCCTAGGTTTCAGAAAATGAAA
AGACAGCAACAACAGCAGCAGCTGCAGACTCCAAACTTGCCACCTCCAGCCCCAACCGGCTCTCCGGCTC
AGCTTAACAAGTTCCAGTCAAAACCTCAGCAACAGCCTGTTGGCAAGAAGAAGGATCCTAACCGCTTCGC
TAGCAAGGAGTACGCTGACCTCGTTGACGAGGTGGACGATGCGGGCTGGAACAAGGGATCTCAGTGTAAA
GGCTCTGGATGGGAAGGGACTAGCGAGGATTGGGAGGAGAACATCGCCGAAAAGTGGGGCGCAGATAGGC
AGTGGGGGAGCAAGGAAGGGTCCAGTAACCAACTCGTTGTGGACCGCACAGATGGCGATAGCTGGCCCAC
CGTGGGCAGTAAGTCTGCTATTGGAGATAAGCCCAATTCTTCCCTTGAGAACAGTAACAGCAAAAACAGC
AGTGAGACCGTGCCTGTGGGGACAATCGGCAGCAAACCTCCAAGCAGCAATTGGAACAGTAACAGGAACA
GCGGAGGACTCCCACTGTCCGAGAATTGGGATACAACCTGTGACGAGAGCATCGATCGCGCTCTGGACGC
CACTGAATCTAAAGGATCAGTGGGGCCTGGGGGAGTCAATTGGGTTGGCATGGGTACAGGCGGATTGGGC
GGGATCATTGGAACCCCTTTGGGTTGGGAGCCTAGCAAAGAGAACCGCGATATTGATAAGACCGCCTCTA
AAAGCGGCTGGTGCGGGGAACAGAACTCTACTGTCGATAGCTGGAATAAGACTCCAGGTAAGGGCCCGAA
AACACAGGTGTTCGGTGGATCAGCCCCCACATGGGGGGGAACACCGGCAGACTCTTCTTCCGCCTGGGTG
GAGACTAGCGGGACTGAGACCAATAAACCCAACTCCTCCGGCTGGAATAGCAAGGTCAGCAGCGGCCTGA
GTCAGGGAAACTCTAGTAGCATGGCCTCTGTAGATAGTACCGACAATAAACCAACAGACAATAAACCAGC
TCCATCAGGCTGGGGCGAAGCCGGCCCATCATGGGCTGTGCAGGCTTCCGTTACCGGAACAGCATGCTGG
GACACCGCCACTACCACATCCCCTAAAAAGCCTCTGGATTCCAAAGATAGCAAGCTGAGCCACGATAAGG
TGTCCGGGTGGCTCGAGACATCCGTGACCTCCACTAGCGTGACTGCAGATTGGAACGGCGATAGCAATGC
TGACCAGGAGGACTACTACGAAGAGGCGTGGGACGGGTGGACAACTGCATCCTCCAAGCGAAACAAGGCC
CCGAAGCCGGCACCCACAAATGACTCCAATGCATGGATGTCCAGGAGCCTTAAACAGCTTCTGGACATGG
GATTTAAACAAGAGGACGCTGAGAAAGCGCTGCGCGCCAATCACATGAACATCGAGAGCGCGATTTCTGA
CCTGCTGAGCCTTACAGCCTCCCAGATCGAGGAAGCCTCCCGAGCTAGTTCTGCTAACACCGGTGAGCCT
GACCCGGCAGAAGCCTGTAGGATGCAGCAGCAGAATACTACTACATCTAAGCCAAACCGAAAACAAAGGC
GCAAGACCCAGCAGCAGTTGCAGCAACAGCAGGCCTCTCAGGCCAAGCAGGAGTCCAAGCAAACCGATAT
CTACGATGCTAATAGTCAGTCAGGGTCTTCTGACTCTACAGTTAAGGATCCCAAATCTGAGTCCAATAAA
GATAAAGAAGGCCAGGCCGCCGAGGGCCAGAGTAATAAGCCTTCTAATCAGGGGGCTAGCGACGGGAAAG
GGAACGCCTCAAAAACCACAGAAAATTCTCCACACCTCTCACCGGGTAAGTCCAATGCAGGTCAGAAACG
AGCCACAACTGGCCTCATCCAGACGCCTGCATTGGGGACCCCGACCCCAATGAGAACTCCGATGACACAT
CCTTTGTTGCACCAGCAGTTTCTGCATCAGGTGCAGCTCCACCAGCTGAGGATGGCCCAGGGAGGTCTCC
TTCAACCTCCCATAAACCCCCAGCAAGTAGCTTTGTTGCAGCAGATGGCTCAGCTTCAGATGGTCCAGCA
TCGCATCGCCCAGCAGCAACTGACCCAGAAGCACAACATCCAGGCACAACAGCAGCTGTATCAACAGCAG
CAACAGATTGCACTCATGATGGGGCAGCTGCAGCAGCAAGTGATGCAGCAGCACAATCATCAGATAGCCG
GTTCCCGGTTCCCCAGCCCCGGCTTTCAGCAGAGCACCCTTCCTCCTCAAAGCAGTTCCGCCCAGCCTGG
TACTCCACCTCAGAACGCCAAGAATTCCACCAAAGCCACTTCTACTGAGCCTAGTCAATCAAAACCTGAG
GAACCCCCCAAGGTGTCCACCGCAGATAAGCCTGTGACCACAGTTGCCAGCGGAGAGCGAATAACTCAGC
AGAGCCCTTGAGCGGCCGCTTCCCTTTAGTGAGGGTTAATGCTTCGAGCAGACATGATAAGATACATTGA
TGAGTTTGGACAAACCACAACTAGAATGCAGTGAAAAAAATGCTTTATTTGTGAAATTTGTGATGCTATT
GCTTTATTTGTAACCATTATAAGCTGCAATAAACAAGTTAACAACAACAATTGCATTCATTTTATGTTTC
AGGTTCAGGGGGAGATGTGGGAGGTTTTTTAAAGCAAGTAAAACCTCTACAAATGTGGTAAAATCCGATA
AGGATCGATCCGGGCTGGCGTAATAGCGAAGAGGCCCGCACCGATCGCCCTTCCCAACAGTTGCGCAGCC
TGAATGGCGAATGG
[124 nt withheld, positions 5055-5178]
C
[91 nt withheld, positions 5180-5270]
A
[49 nt withheld, positions 5272-5320]
CCTTTGACGTTGGAGTCCACGTTCTTT
[37 nt withheld, positions 5348-5384]
ACCCTATCTCGGTCTATTCTTTTGATTTATAAGGGATTTTGCCGATTTCGGCCTATTGGTTAAAAAATGA
GCTGATTTAACAAAAATTTAACGCGAATTTTAACAAAATATTAACGCTTACAATTTCCTGATGCGGTATT
TTCTCCTTACGCATCTGTGCGGTATTTCACACCGCATACGCGGATCTGCGCAGCACCATGGCCTGAAATA
ACCTCTGAAAGAGGAACTTGGTTAGGTACCTTCTGAGGCGGAAAGAACCAGCTGTGGAATGTGTGTCAGT
TAGGGTGTGGAAAGTCCCCAGGCTCCCCAGCAGGCAGAAGTATGCAAAGCATGCATCTCAATTAGTCAGC
AACCAGGTGTGGAAAGTCCCCAGGCTCCCCAGCAGGCAGAAGTATGCAAAGCATGCATCTCAATTAGTCA
GCAACCATAGTCCCGCCCCTAACTCCGCCCATCCCGCCCCTAACTCCGCCCAGTTCCGCCCATTCTCCGC
CCCATGGCTGACTAATTTTTTTTATTTATGCAGAGGCCGAGGCCGCCTCGGCCTCTGAGCTATTCCAGAA
GTAGTGAGGAGGCTTTTTTGGAGGCCTAGGCTTTTGCAAAAAGCTTGATTCTTCTGACACAACAGTCTCG
AACTTAAGGCTAGAGCCACCATGATTGAACAAGATGGATTGCACGCAGGTTCTCCGGCCGCTTGGGTGGA
GAGGCTATTCGGCTATGACTGGGCACAACAGACAATCGGCTGCTCTGATGCCGCCGTGTTCCGGCTGTCA
GCGCAGGGGCGCCCGGTTCTTTTTGTCAAGACCGACCTGTCCGGTGCCCTGAATGAACTGCAGGACGAGG
CAGCGCGGCTATCGTGGCTGGCCACGACGGGCGTTCCTTGCGCAGCTGTGCTCGACGTTGTCACTGAAGC
GGGAAGGGACTGGCTGCTATTGGGCGAAGTGCCGGGGCAGGATCTCCTGTCATCTCACCTTGCTCCTGCC
GAGAAAGTATCCATCATGGCTGATGCAATGCGGCGGCTGCATACGCTTGATCCGGCTACCTGCCCATTCG
ACCACCAAGCGAAACATCGCATCGAGCGAGCACGTACTCGGATGGAAGCCGGTCTTGTCGATCAGGATGA
TCTGGACGAAGAGCATCAGGGGCTCGCGCCAGCCGAACTGTTCGCCAGGCTCAAGGCGCGCATGCCCGAC
GGCGAGGATCTCGTCGTGACCCATGGCGATGCCTGCTTGCCGAATATCATGGTGGAAAATGGCCGCTTTT
CTGGATTCATCGACTGTGGCCGGCTGGGTGTGGCGGACCGCTATCAGGACATAGCGTTGGCTACCCGTGA
TATTGCTGAAGAGCTTGGCGGCGAATGGGCTGACCGCTTCCTCGTGCTTTACGGTATCGCCGCTCCCGAT
TCGCAGCGCATCGCCTTCTATCGCCTTCTTGACGAGTTCTTCTGAGCGGGACTCTGGGGTTCGAAATGAC
CGACCAAGCGACGCCCAACCTGCCATCACGATGGCCGCAATAAAATATCTTTATTTTCATTACATCTGTG
TGTTGGTTTTTTGTGTGAATCGATAGCGATAAGGATCCGCGTATGGTGCACTCTCAGTACAATCTGCTCT
GATGCCGCATAGTTAAGCCAGCCCCGACACCCGCCAACACCCGCTGACGCGCCCTGACGGGCTTGTCTGC
TCCCGGCATCCGCTTACAGACAAGCTGTGACCGTCTCCGGGAGCTGCATGTGTCAGAGGTTTTCACCGTC
ATCACCGAAACGCGCGAGACGAAAGGGCCTCGTGATACGCCTATTTTTATAGGTTAATGTCATGATAATA
ATGGTTTCTTAGACGTCAGGTGGCACTTTTCGGGGAAATGTGCGCGGAACCCCTATTTGTTTATTTTTCT
AAATACATTCAAATATGTATCCGCTCATGAGACAATAACCCTGATAAATGCTTCAATAATATTGAAAAAG
GAAGAGTATGAGTATTCAACATTTCCGTGTCGCCCTTATTCCCTTTTTTGCGGCATTTTGCCTTCCTGTT
TTTGCTCACCCAGAAACGCTGGTGAAAGTAAAAGATGCTGAAGATCAGTTGGGTGCACGAGTGGGTTACA
TCGAACTGGATCTCAACAGCGGTAAGATCCTTGAGAGTTTTCGCCCCGAAGAACGTTTTCCAATGATGAG
CACTTTTAAAGTTCTGCTATGTGGCGCGGTATTATCCCGTATTGACGCCGGGCAAGAGCAACTCGGTCGC
CGCATACACTATTCTCAGAATGACTTGGTTGAGTACTCACCAGTCACAGAAAAGCATCTTACGGATGGCA
TGACAGTAAGAGAATTATGCAGTGCTGCCATAACCATGAGTGATAACACTGCGGCCAACTTACTTCTGAC
AACGATCGGAGGACCGAAGGAGCTAACCGCTTTTTTGCACAACATGGGGGATCATGTAACTCGCCTTGAT
CGTTGGGAACCGGAGCTGAATGAAGCCATACCAAACGACGAGCGTGACACCACGATGCCTGTAGCAATGG
CAACAACGTTGCGCAAACTATTAACTGGCGAACTACTTACTCTAGCTTCCCGGCAACAATTAATAGACTG
GATGGAGGCGGATAAAGTTGCAGGACCACTTCTGCGCTCGGCCCTTCCGGCTGGCTGGTTTATTGCTGAT
AAATCTGGAGCCGGTGAGCGTGGGTCTCGCGGTATCATTGCAGCACTGGGGCCAGATGGTAAGCCCTCCC
GTATCGTAGTTATCTACACGACGGGGAGTCAGGCAACTATGGATGAACGAAATAGACAGATCGCTGAGAT
AGGTGCCTCACTGATTAAGCATTGGTAACTGTCAGACCAAGTTTACTCATATATACTTTAGATTGATTTA
AAACTTCATTTTTAATTTAAAAGGATCTAGGTGAAGATCCTTTTTGATAATCTCATGACCAAAATCCCTT
AACGTGAGTTTTCGTTCCACTGAGCGTCAGACCCCGTAGAAAAGATCAAAGGATCTTCTTGAGATCCTTT
TTTTCTGCGCGTAATCTGCTGCTTGCAAACAAAAAAACCACCGCTACCAGCGGTGGTTTGTTTGCCGGAT
CAAGAGCTACCAACTCTTTTTCCGAAGGTAACTGGCTTCAGCAGAGCGCAGATACCAAATACTGTTCTTC
TAGTGTAGCCGTAGTTAGGCCACCACTTCAAGAACTCTGTAGCACCGCCTACATACCTCGCTCTGCTAAT
CCTGTTACCAGTGGCTGCTGCCAGTGGCGATAAGTCGTGTCTTACCGGGTTGGACTCAAGACGATAGTTA
CCGGATAAGGCGCAGCGGTCGGGCTGAACGGGGGGTTCGTGCACACAGCCCAGCTTGGAGCGAACGACCT
ACACCGAACTGAGATACCTACAGCGTGAGCTATGAGAAAGCGCCACGCTTCCCGAAGGGAGAAAGGCGGA
CAGGTATCCGGTAAGCGGCAGGGTCGGAACAGGAGAGCGCACGAGGGAGCTTCCAGGGGGAAACGCCTGG
TATCTTTATAGTCCTGTCGGGTTTCGCCACCTCTGACTTGAGCGTCGATTTTTGTGATGCTCGTCAGGGG
GGCGGAGCCTATGGAAAAACGCCAGCAACGCGGCCTTTTTACGGTTCCTGGCCTTTTGCTGGCCTTTTGC
TCACATGGCTCGACAGATC
