>Addgene plasmid #82422 | pMCh-1476 | addgene partial sequence | sequence record 158848 | CMV-F 5'-CGCAAATGGGCGGTAGGCGTG-3'
ACCGTCAGATCACTAGAAGCTTTATTGCGGTAGTTTATCACAGTTAAATTGCTAACGCAGTCAGTGCTTC
TGACACAACAGTCTCGAACTTAAGCTGCAGTGACTCTCTTAAGGTAGCCTTGCAGAAGTTGGTCGTGAGG
CACTGGGCAGGTAAGTATCAAGGTTACAAGACAGGTTTAAGGAGACCAATAGAAACTGGGCTTGTCGAGA
CAGAGAAGACTCTTGCGTTTCTGATAGGCACCTATTGGTCTTACTGACATCCACTTTGCCTTTCTCTCCA
CAGGTGTCCACTCCCAGTTCAATTACAGCTCTTAAGGCTAGAGTACTTAATACGACTCACTATAGGCTAG
CCACCATGGACGCACAAACACGACGACGTGAGCGTCGCGCTGAGAAACAAGCTCAATGGAAAGCTGCAAA
CGGTGGATCTCCTCCAAGCTTGATGGCTTACCCATACGATGTTCCAGATTACGCTCCTGCAGGCATGCCT
AAGGATGACAAGAAGGAATTCCTCAAGTCATTGGGCGTTGACACCCTGTCCTCTGAAAACGACATCAAGA
GAGCCTATAAGAAAATAGCACTCCAGTGTCACCCTGATAAGAACCCCAGCGACACGTCCGCCAGAAAACA
ATTCGAGGAGGTCTCTAAAGCATTCGAGTACCTCGTCCACGACGGGATCAATGACAGCCTGAAAGATTAC
GATAAGGTTTTCTTTGATTTCCTCCGGGACATATTGTTCGGCAGCGATGGTGCTTCAGACTTCTTTACCT
ATTTTTGTGGTTCCAAGCAGCACAGCTGTATCTCCACAGACACCGACCCTGATTTTAGATATCAGGATGA
CGACGAGGAGGAGGACATTGATGGGGA
