>Addgene plasmid #82422 | pMCh-1476 | addgene partial sequence | sequence record 158849 | EBV-rev 5'-GTGGTTTGTCCAAACTCATC-3'
ACCCTCACTAAAGGGAAGCGGCCGCTCAAGGGCTCTGCTGAGTTATTCGCTCTCCGCTGGCAACTGTGGT
CACAGGCTTATCTGCGGTGGACACCTTGGGGGGTTCCTCAGGTTTTGATTGACTAGGCTCAGTAGAAGTG
GCTTTGGTGGAATTCTTGGCGTTCTGAGGTGGAGTACCAGGCTGGGCGGAACTGCTTTGAGGAGGAAGGG
TGCTCTGCTGAAAGCCGGGGCTGGGGAACCGGGAACCGGCTATCTGATGATTGTGCTGCTGCATCACTTG
CTGCTGCAGCTGCCCCATCATGAGTGCAATCTGTTGCTGCTGTTGATACAGCTGCTGTTGTGCCTGGATG
TTGTGCTTCTGGGTCAGTTGCTGCTGGGCGATGCGATGCTGGACCATCTGAAGCTGAGCCATCTGCTGCA
ACAAAGCTACTTGCTGGGGGTTTATGGGAGGTTGAAGGAGACCTCCCTGGGCCATCCTCAGCTGGTGGAG
CTGCACCTGATGCAGAAACTGCTGGTGCAACAAAGGATGTGTCATCGGAGTTCTCATTGGGGTCGGGGTC
CCCAATGCAGGCGTCTGGATGAGGCCAGTTGTGGCTCGTTTCTGACCTGCATTGGACTTACCCGGTGAGA
GGTGTGGAGAATTTTCTGTGGTTTTTGAGGCGTTCCCTTTCCCGTCGCTAGCCCCCTGATTAGAAGGCTT
ATTACTCTGGCCCTCGGCGGCCTGGCCTTCTTTATCTTTATTGGACTCAGATTTGGGATCCTTAACTGTA
GAGTCAGA
